>Addgene plasmid #144430 | TFORF2954 | addgene full sequence | sequence record 392354 | Addgene NGS Result
GGCTCCGGTGCCCGTCAGTGGGCAGAGCGCACATCGCCCACAGTCCCCGAGAAGTTGGGGGGAGGGGTCG
GCAATTGAACCGGTGCCTAGAGAAGGTGGCGCGGGGTAAACTGGGAAAGTGATGTCGTGTACTGGCTCCG
CCTTTTTCCCGAGGGTGGGGGAGAACCGTATATAAGTGCAGTAGTCGCCGTGAACGTTCTTTTTCGCAAC
GGGTTTGCCGCCAGAACACAGGTAAGTGCCGTGTGTGGTTCCCGCGGGCCTGGCCTCTTTACGGGTTATG
GCCCTTGCGTGCCTTGAATTACTTCCACCTGGCTGCAGTACGTGATTCTTGATCCCGAGCTTCGGGTTGG
AAGTGGGTGGGAGAGTTCGAGGCCTTGCGCTTAAGGAGCCCCTTCGCCTCGTGCTTGAGTTGAGGCCTGG
CCTGGGCGCTGGGGCCGCCGCGTGCGAATCTGGTGGCACCTTCGCGCCTGTCTCGCTGCTTTCGATAAGT
CTCTAGCCATTTAAAATTTTTGATGACCTGCTGCGACGCTTTTTTTCTGGCAAGATAGTCTTGTAAATGC
GGGCCAAGATCTGCACACTGGTATTTCGGTTTTTGGGGCCGCGGGCGGCGACGGGGCCCGTGCGTCCCAG
CGCACATGTTCGGCGAGGCGGGGCCTGCGAGCGCGGCCACCGAGAATCGGACGGGGGTAGTCTCAAGCTG
GCCGGCCTGCTCTGGTGCCTGGCCTCGCGCCGCCGTGTATCGCCCCGCCCTGGGCGGCAAGGCTGGCCCG
GTCGGCACCAGTTGCGTGAGCGGAAAGATGGCCGCTTCCCGGCCCTGCTGCAGGGAGCTCAAAATGGAGG
ACGCGGCGCTCGGGAGAGCGGGCGGGTGAGTCACCCACACAAAGGAAAAGGGCCTTTCCGTCCTCAGCCG
TCGCTTCATGTGACTCCACGGAGTACCGGGCGCCGTCCAGGCACCTCGATTAGTTCTCGAGCTTTTGGAG
TACGTCGTCTTTAGGTTGGGGGGAGGGGTTTTATGCGATGGAGTTTCCCCACACTGAGTGGGTGGAGACT
GAAGTTAGGCCAGCTTGGCACTTGATGTAATTCTCCTTGGAATTTGCCCTTTTTGAGTTTGGATCTTGGT
TCATTCTCAAGCCTCAGACAGTGGTTCAAAGTTTTTTTCTTCCATTTCAGGTGTCGTGAGGCTAGCATCG
ATTGATCAACAAGTTTGTACAAAAAAGCAGGCTTCACCATGAATACCACAGACAACGGTGTCAACTGTCT
GTGTGCTATCTGTGGGGACAGAGCAACAGGAAAACACTATGGGGCATCCAGCTGTGATGGGTGCAAGGGT
TTCTTCAGACGCAGCATTCGTAAGAGTCACGTTTATTCTTGCAGGTTCAGTCGGCAATGTGTTGTTGACA
AGGACAAAAGGAATCAATGTAGATATTGTCGATTAAGAAAGTGTTTTAGAGCGGGAATGAAAAAAGAAGC
TGTACAAAATGAACGTGACAGAATAAGCACCAGAAGAAGCACATTTGATGGCAGCAACATCCCCTCCATT
AACACACTGGCACAAGCTGAAGTTCGGTCTCGCCAGATCTCAGTCTCAAGCCCTGGGTCAAGCACTGACA
TAAACGTTAAGAAAATTGCAAGTATTGGTGATGTCTGTGAATCTATGAAACAGCAGCTCTTAGTCTTGGT
GGAATGGGCTAAATATATTCCTGCCTTCTGTGAATTACCATTGGATGATCAGGTGGCACTGTTGAGAGCT
CACGCAGGGGAGCACTTACTGCTTGGAGCTACAAAGAGATCCATGATGTATAAAGATATTTTGCTTTTGG
GAAACAACTATGTTATTCACCGCAACAGCTGTGAAGTTGAGATTAGCCGTGTGGCCAATCGTGTTCTAGA
TGAGCTGGTTAGACCATTTCAAGAAATCCAGATTGATGACAATGAGTATGCTTGTTTAAAGGCAATTGTA
TTTTTTGATCCAGATGCAAAAGGGCTAAGCGATCCAGTAAAAATTAAGAACATGAGGTTCCAAGTGCAGA
TCGGTTTGGAGGACTACATCAATGATCGGCAGTATGACTCCCGGGGGAGGTTTGGAGAGTTGCTTCTGCT
CCTGCCCACACTGCAGAGCATCACGTGGCAAATGATTGAGCAAATACAGTTTGTTAAACTTTTTGGGATG
GTTAAAATTGACAATCTACTTCAGGAAATGCTATTAGGTGGGGCTTCCAATGATGGCAGTCATCTCCATC
ATCCAATGCATCCACATTTGTCTCAAGACCCATTAACTGGACAAACTATACTTTTAGGTCCCATGTCAAC
ACTGGTTCATGCAGACCAGATCTCAACTCCTGAAACCCCACTCCCTTCCCCACCACAAGGCTCTGGGCAA
GAACAGTACAAAATAGCTGCAAACCAAGCATCAGTCATTTCACACCAGCATCTCTCCAAACAAAAGCAAT
TGTGAGACCCAGCTTTCTTGTACAAAGTGGTTGATATCGGTAAGCCTATCCCTAACCCTCTCCTCGGTCT
CGATTCTACGTAGTAATGAACTAGTCCGTAACTTGAAAGTATTTCGATTTCTTGGCTTTATATATCTTGT
GGAAAGGACGAAGGAAACTGAACGCAAATGATTCGACGCGTTAAGTCGACAATCAACCTCTGGATTACAA
AATTTGTGAAAGATTGACTGGTATTCTTAACTATGTTGCTCCTTTTACGCTATGTGGATACGCTGCTTTA
ATGCCTTTGTATCATGCTATTGCTTCCCGTATGGCTTTCATTTTCTCCTCCTTGTATAAATCCTGGTTGC
TGTCTCTTTATGAGGAGTTGTGGCCCGTTGTCAGGCAACGTGGCGTGGTGTGCACTGTGTTTGCTGACGC
AACCCCCACTGGTTGGGGCATTGCCACCACCTGTCAGCTCCTTTCCGGGACTTTCGCTTTCCCCCTCCCT
ATTGCCACGGCGGAACTCATCGCCGCCTGCCTTGCCCGCTGCTGGACAGGGGCTCGGCTGTTGGGCACTG
ACAATTCCGTGGTGTTGTCGGGGAAATCATCGTCCTTTCCTTGGCTGCTCGCCTGTGTTGCCACCTGGAT
TCTGCGCGGGACGTCCTTCTGCTACGTCCCTTCGGCCCTCAATCCAGCGGACCTTCCTTCCCGCGGCCTG
CTGCCGGCTCTGCGGCCTCTTCCGCGTCTTCGCCTTCGCCCTCAGACGAGTCGGATCTCCCTTTGGGCCG
CCTCCCCGCGTCGACTTTAAGACCAATGACTTACAAGGCAGCTGTAGATCTTAGCCACTTTTTAAAAGAA
AAGGGGGGACTGGAAGGGCTAATTCACTCCCAACGAAGACAAGATCTGCTTTTTGCTTGTACTGGGTCTC
TCTGGTTAGACCAGATCTGAGCCTGGGAGCTCTCTGGCTAACTAGGGAACCCACTGCTTAAGCCTCAATA
AAGCTTGCCTTGAGTGCTTCAAGTAGTGTGTGCCCGTCTGTTGTGTGACTCTGGTAACTAGAGATCCCTC
AGACCCTTTTAGTCAGTGTGGAAAATCTCTAGCAGTACGTATAGTAGTTCATGTCATCTTATTATTCAGT
ATTTATAACTTGCAAAGAAATGAATATCAGAGAGTGAGAGGAACTTGTTTATTGCAGCTTATAATGGTTA
CAAATAAAGCAATAGCATCACAAATTTCACAAATAAAGCATTTTTTTCACTGCATTCTAGTTGTGGTTTG
TCCAAACTCATCAATGTATCTTATCATGTCTGGCTCTAGCTATCCCGCCCCTAACTCCGCCCATCCCGCC
CCTAACTCCGCCCAGTTCCGCCCATTCTCCGCCCCATGGCTGACTAATTTTTTTTATTTATGCAGAGGCC
GAGGCCGCCTCGGCCTCTGAGCTATTCCAGAAGTAGTGAGGAGGCTTTTTTGGAGGCCTAGGGACGTACC
CAATTCGCCCTATAGTGAGTCGTATTACGCGCGCTCACTGGCCGTCGTTTTACAACGTCGTGACTGGGAA
AACCCTGGCGTTACCCAACTTAATCGCCTTGCAGCACATCCCCCTTTCGCCAGCTGGCGTAATAGCGAAG
AGGCCCGCACCGATCGCCCTTCCCAACAGTTGCGCAGCCTGAATGGCGAATGGG
[124 nt withheld, positions 4115-4238]
C
[91 nt withheld, positions 4240-4330]
A
[49 nt withheld, positions 4332-4380]
CCTTTGACGTTGGAGTCCACGTTCTTT
[37 nt withheld, positions 4408-4444]
ACCCTATCTCGGTCTATTCTTTTGATTTATAAGGGATTTTGCCGATTTCGGCCTATTGGTTAAAAAATGA
GCTGATTTAACAAAAATTTAACGCGAATTTTAACAAAATATTAACGCTTACAATTTAGGTGGCACTTTTC
GGGGAAATGTGCGCGGAACCCCTATTTGTTTATTTTTCTAAATACATTCAAATATGTATCCGCTCATGAG
ACAATAACCCTGATAAATGCTTCAATAATATTGAAAAAGGAAGAGTATGAGTATTCAACATTTCCGTGTC
GCCCTTATTCCCTTTTTTGCGGCATTTTGCCTTCCTGTTTTTGCTCACCCAGAAACGCTGGTGAAAGTAA
AAGATGCTGAAGATCAGTTGGGTGCACGAGTGGGTTACATCGAACTGGATCTCAACAGCGGTAAGATCCT
TGAGAGTTTTCGCCCCGAAGAACGTTTTCCAATGATGAGCACTTTTAAAGTTCTGCTATGTGGCGCGGTA
TTATCCCGTATTGACGCCGGGCAAGAGCAACTCGGTCGCCGCATACACTATTCTCAGAATGACTTGGTTG
AGTACTCACCAGTCACAGAAAAGCATCTTACGGATGGCATGACAGTAAGAGAATTATGCAGTGCTGCCAT
AACCATGAGTGATAACACTGCGGCCAACTTACTTCTGACAACGATCGGAGGACCGAAGGAGCTAACCGCT
TTTTTGCACAACATGGGGGATCATGTAACTCGCCTTGATCGTTGGGAACCGGAGCTGAATGAAGCCATAC
CAAACGACGAGCGTGACACCACGATGCCTGTAGCAATGGCAACAACGTTGCGCAAACTATTAACTGGCGA
ACTACTTACTCTAGCTTCCCGGCAACAATTAATAGACTGGATGGAGGCGGATAAAGTTGCAGGACCACTT
CTGCGCTCGGCCCTTCCGGCTGGCTGGTTTATTGCTGATAAATCTGGAGCCGGTGAGCGTGGGTCTCGCG
GTATCATTGCAGCACTGGGGCCAGATGGTAAGCCCTCCCGTATCGTAGTTATCTACACGACGGGGAGTCA
GGCAACTATGGATGAACGAAATAGACAGATCGCTGAGATAGGTGCCTCACTGATTAAGCATTGGTAACTG
TCAGACCAAGTTTACTCATATATACTTTAGATTGATTTAAAACTTCATTTTTAATTTAAAAGGATCTAGG
TGAAGATCCTTTTTGATAATCTCATGACCAAAATCCCTTAACGTGAGTTTTCGTTCCACTGAGCGTCAGA
CCCCGTAGAAAAGATCAAAGGATCTTCTTGAGATCCTTTTTTTCTGCGCGTAATCTGCTGCTTGCAAACA
AAAAAACCACCGCTACCAGCGGTGGTTTGTTTGCCGGATCAAGAGCTACCAACTCTTTTTCCGAAGGTAA
CTGGCTTCAGCAGAGCGCAGATACCAAATACTGTTCTTCTAGTGTAGCCGTAGTTAGGCCACCACTTCAA
GAACTCTGTAGCACCGCCTACATACCTCGCTCTGCTAATCCTGTTACCAGTGGCTGCTGCCAGTGGCGAT
AAGTCGTGTCTTACCGGGTTGGACTCAAGACGATAGTTACCGGATAAGGCGCAGCGGTCGGGCTGAACGG
GGGGTTCGTGCACACAGCCCAGCTTGGAGCGAACGACCTACACCGAACTGAGATACCTACAGCGTGAGCT
ATGAGAAAGCGCCACGCTTCCCGAAGGGAGAAAGGCGGACAGGTATCCGGTAAGCGGCAGGGTCGGAACA
GGAGAGCGCACGAGGGAGCTTCCAGGGGGAAACGCCTGGTATCTTTATAGTCCTGTCGGGTTTCGCCACC
TCTGACTTGAGCGTCGATTTTTGTGATGCTCGTCAGGGGGGCGGAGCCTATGGAAAAACGCCAGCAACGC
GGCCTTTTTACGGTTCCTGGCCTTTTGCTGGCCTTTTGCTCACATGTTCTTTCCTGCGTTATCCCCTGAT
TCTGTGGATAACCGTATTACCGCCTTTGAGTGAGCTGATACCGCTCGCCGCAGCCGAACGACCGAGCGCA
GCGAGTCAGTGAGCGAGGAAGCGGAAGAGCGCCCAATACGCAAACCGCCTCTCCCCGCGCGTTGGCCGAT
TCATTAATGCAGCTGGCACGACAGGTTTCCCGACTGGAAAGCGGGCAGTGAGCGCAACGCAATTAATGTG
AGTTAGCTCACTCATTAGGCACCCCAGGCTTTACACTTTATGCTTCCGGCTCGTATGTTGTGTGGAATTG
TGAGCGGATAACAATTTCACACAGGAAACAGCTATGACCATGATTACGCCAAGCGCGCAATTAACCCTCA
CTAAAGGGAACAAAAGCTGGAGCTGCAAGCTTAATGTAGTCTTATGCAATACTCTTGTAGTCTTGCAACA
TGGTAACGATGAGTTAGCAACATGCCTTACAAGGAGAGAAAAAGCACCGTGCATGCCGATTGGTGGAAGT
AAGGTGGTACGATCGTGCCTTATTAGGAAGGCAACAGACGGGTCTGACATGGATTGGACGAACCACTGAA
TTGCCGCATTGCAGAGATATTGTATTTAAGTGCCTAGCTCGATACATAAACGGGTCTCTCTGGTTAGACC
AGATCTGAGCCTGGGAGCTCTCTGGCTAACTAGGGAACCCACTGCTTAAGCCTCAATAAAGCTTGCCTTG
AGTGCTTCAAGTAGTGTGTGCCCGTCTGTTGTGTGACTCTGGTAACTAGAGATCCCTCAGACCCTTTTAG
TCAGTGTGGAAAATCTCTAGCAGTGGCGCCCGAACAGGGACTTGAAAGCGAAAGGGAAACCAGAGGAGCT
CTCTCGACGCAGGACTCGGCTTGCTGAAGCGCGCACGGCAAGAGGCGAGGGGCGGCGACTGGTGAGTACG
CCAAAAATTTTGACTAGCGGAGGCTAGAAGGAGAGAGATGGGTGCGAGAGCGTCAGTATTAAGCGGGGGA
GAATTAGATCGCGATGGGAAAAAATTCGGTTAAGGCCAGGGGGAAAGAAAAAATATAAATTAAAACATAT
AGTATGGGCAAGCAGGGAGCTAGAACGATTCGCAGTTAATCCTGGCCTGTTAGAAACATCAGAAGGCTGT
AGACAAATACTGGGACAGCTACAACCATCCCTTCAGACAGGATCAGAAGAACTTAGATCATTATATAATA
CAGTAGCAACCCTCTATTGTGTGCATCAAAGGATAGAGATAAAAGACACCAAGGAAGCTTTAGACAAGAT
AGAGGAAGAGCAAAACAAAAGTAAGACCACCGCACAGCAAGCGGCCGCTGATCTTCAGACCTGGAGGAGG
AGATATGAGGGACAATTGGAGAAGTGAATTATATAAATATAAAGTAGTAAAAATTGAACCATTAGGAGTA
GCACCCACCAAGGCAAAGAGAAGAGTGGTGCAGAGAGAAAAAAGAGCAGTGGGAATAGGAGCTTTGTTCC
TTGGGTTCTTGGGAGCAGCAGGAAGCACTATGGGCGCAGCGTCAATGACGCTGACGGTACAGGCCAGACA
ATTATTGTCTGGTATAGTGCAGCAGCAGAACAATTTGCTGAGGGCTATTGAGGCGCAACAGCATCTGTTG
CAACTCACAGTCTGGGGCATCAAGCAGCTCCAGGCAAGAATCCTGGCTGTGGAAAGATACCTAAAGGATC
AACAGCTCCTGGGGATTTGGGGTTGCTCTGGAAAACTCATTTGCACCACTGCTGTGCCTTGGAATGCTAG
TTGGAGTAATAAATCTCTGGAACAGATTTGGAATCACACGACCTGGATGGAGTGGGACAGAGAAATTAAC
AATTACACAAGCTTAATACACTCCTTAATTGAAGAATCGCAAAACCAGCAAGAAAAGAATGAACAAGAAT
TATTGGAATTAGATAAATGGGCAAGTTTGTGGAATTGGTTTAACATAACAAATTGGCTGTGGTATATAAA
ATTATTCATAATGATAGTAGGAGGCTTGGTAGGTTTAAGAATAGTTTTTGCTGTACTTTCTATAGTGAAT
AGAGTTAGGCAGGGATATTCACCATTATCGTTTCAGACCCACCTCCCAACCCCGAGGGGACCCATGCATT
GCATCTCAATTAGTCAGCAACCAGGTGTGGAAAGTCCCCAGGCTCCCCAGCAGGCAGAAGTATGCAAAGC
ATGCGTCTCAATTAGTCAGCAACCATAGTCCCGCCCCTAACTCCGCCCATCCCGCCCCTAACTCCGCCCA
GTTCCGCCCATTCTCCGCCCCATGGCTGACTAATTTTTTTTATTTATGCAGAGGCCGAGGCCGCCTCGGC
CTCTGAGCTATTCCAGAAGTAGTGAGGAGGCTTTTTTGGAGGCCTAGGCTTTTGCAAAAAGCTTTCTAGA
GGTACCACCGGAGCTTACCATGACCGAGTACAAGCCCACGGTGCGCCTCGCCACCCGCGACGACGTCCCC
AGGGCCGTACGCACCCTCGCCGCCGCGTTCGCCGACTACCCCGCCACGCGCCACACCGTCGATCCGGACC
GCCACATCGAGCGGGTCACCGAGCTGCAAGAACTCTTCCTCACGCGCGTCGGGCTCGACATCGGCAAGGT
GTGGGTCGCGGACGACGGCGCCGCCGTGGCGGTCTGGACCACGCCGGAGAGCGTCGAAGCGGGGGCGGTG
TTCGCCGAGATCGGCCCGCGCATGGCCGAGTTGAGCGGTTCCCGGCTGGCCGCGCAGCAACAGATGGAAG
GCCTCCTGGCGCCGCACCGGCCCAAGGAGCCCGCGTGGTTCCTGGCCACCGTCGGCGTCTCGCCCGACCA
CCAGGGCAAGGGTCTGGGCAGCGCCGTCGTGCTCCCCGGAGTGGAGGCGGCCGAGCGCGCCGGGGTGCCC
GCCTTCCTGGAGACCTCCGCGCCCCGCAACCTCCCCTTCTACGAGCGGCTCGGCTTCACCGTCACCGCCG
ACGTCGAGGTGCCCGAAGGACCGCGCACCTGGTGCATGACCCGCAAGCCCGGTGCCAGTTAACGAATTCT
AGATCTTGAGACAAATGGCAGTATTCATCCACAATTTTAAAAGAAAAGGGGGGATTGGGGGGTACAGTGC
AGGGGAAAGAATAGTAGACATAATAGCAACAGACATACAAACTAAAGAATTACAAAAACAAATTACAAAA
ATTCAAAATTTTCGGGTTTATTACAGGGACAGCAGAGATCCACTTTGGCGCCGGCTCGAGGCCTGCAGGT
GCAAAGATGGATAAAGTTTTAAACAGAGAGGAATCTTTGCAGCTAATGGACCTTCTAGGTCTTGAAAGGA
GTGGGAATT
Features (pLannotate 1.2.2; 34 found; start..end, strand, type, name):
      1..1179    +  promoter       EF-1α promoter: strong constitutive promoter for human elongation factor EF-1α
   1199..1223    +  protein_bind   attB1: mutant version of attB; recombination site for the Gateway® BP reaction BP Clonase™
   1229..2452    +  CDS            HNF4G: HNF4G_HUMAN - Also known as NR2A2. Experimental evidence at protein level: Swiss-Prot protein existence level 1. Transcription factor. Has a lower transcription activation potential than HNF4-alpha. From Homo sapiens (Human).
   2457..2481    -  protein_bind   attB2: mutant version of attB; recombination site for the Gateway® BP reaction BP Clonase™
   2489..2530    +  CDS            V5 tag: epitope tag from simian virus 5
   2546..2599    +  promoter       U6 promoter (fragment): RNA polymerase III promoter for human U6 snRNA
   2641..3229    +  misc_feature   WPRE: woodchuck hepatitis virus posttranscriptional regulatory element
   3280..3299    +  misc_feature   cPPT/CTS (fragment): central polypurine tract and central termination sequence of HIV-1
   3301..3534    +  LTR            3' LTR (ΔU3): self-inactivating 3' long terminal repeat (LTR) from HIV-1
   3612..3733    +  polyA_signal   SV40 poly(A) signal: SV40 polyadenylation signal
   3773..3908    +  rep_origin     SV40 ori: SV40 origin of replication
   3929..3947    -  promoter       T7 promoter: promoter for bacteriophage T7 RNA polymerase
   3955..4110    +  CDS            lacZα (fragment): LacZα fragment of β-galactosidase; lacZ fragment
   4115..4543    +  rep_origin     f1 ori (sequence partly withheld): f1 bacteriophage origin of replication; arrow indicates direction of (+) strand synthesis
   4596..4700    +  promoter       AmpR promoter: bla
   4701..5561    +  CDS            AmpR: β-lactamase; bla; confers resistance to ampicillin, carbenicillin, and related antibiotics
   5732..6320    +  rep_origin     ori: high-copy-number ColE1/pMB1/pBR322/pUC origin of replication
   6503..6595    +  CDS            lacI (fragment): lac repressor; lacI; The lac repressor binds to the lac operator to inhibit transcription in E. coli. This inhibition can be relieved by adding lactose or isopropyl-β-D-thiogalactopyranoside (IPTG).
   6608..6629    +  protein_bind   CAP binding site: CAP binding activates transcription in the presence of cAMP. E. coli catabolite activator protein
   6644..6674    +  promoter       lac promoter: promoter for the E. coli lac operon
   6682..6698    +  protein_bind   lac operator: The lac repressor binds to the lac operator to inhibit transcription in E. coli. This inhibition can be relieved by adding lactose or isopropyl-β-D-thiogalactopyranoside (IPTG). lac repressor encoded by lacI
   6743..6761    +  promoter       T3 promoter: promoter for bacteriophage T3 RNA polymerase
   6789..7015    +  promoter       RSV promoter: Rous sarcoma virus enhancer/promoter
   7016..7196    +  LTR            5' LTR (truncated): truncated 5' long terminal repeat (LTR) from HIV-1
   7243..7368    +  misc_feature   HIV-1 Ψ: packaging signal of human immunodeficiency virus type 1
   7352..7715    +  CDS            HIV-1 gag (fragment): gag protein from human immunodeficiency virus 1; gag
   7861..8094    +  misc_feature   RRE: The Rev response element (RRE) of HIV-1 allows for Rev-dependent mRNA export from the nucleus to the cytoplasm.
   8471..8497    +  CDS            Rev (fragment): human immunodeficiency virus 1 (HIV-1) Rev protein; rev; enhances nuclear export of unspliced and incompletely spliced viral mRNAs
   8504..8527    +  promoter       SV40 promoter (fragment): SV40 early promoter
   8528..8599    +  promoter       SV40 promoter (fragment): SV40 enhancer and early promoter
   8623..8758    +  rep_origin     SV40 ori: SV40 origin of replication
   8804..9400    +  CDS            PuroR (fragment): puromycin N-acetyltransferase; pac from Streptomyces; confers resistance to puromycin
   9449..9566    +  misc_feature   cPPT/CTS: central polypurine tract and central termination sequence of HIV-1
   9631..9697    +  CDS            small t antigen (fragment): SV40 (simian virus 40) small t antigen
