[The description below was written by a language model from this plasmid's Addgene catalogue record and pLannotate feature annotations shown in this document.]
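Description:
TFORF2954 is a third-generation-style, self-inactivating lentiviral expression plasmid built on the pLX_TRC317 backbone and carrying the human transcription factor HNF4G (also called NR2A2/NR2A3) as a Gateway-cloned open reading frame. It belongs to a barcoded transcription factor ORF collection in which each clone carries a unique 24-bp barcode, so that the factor delivered to a cell can be identified in pooled overexpression screens. The barcode itself is not annotated in the feature table. In E. coli the plasmid is maintained by a high-copy ColE1/pUC-type origin with ampicillin resistance (AmpR). An f1 origin and remnants of a lac/lacZα cloning region with T7 and T3 promoters are also present. The depositor notes that the plasmid can recombine during propagation.

The viral genome is transcribed from an RSV promoter fused to a truncated HIV-1 5' LTR, followed by the Ψ packaging signal, a gag fragment and the RRE for Rev-dependent export. Downstream, an SV40 early promoter drives a puromycin N-acetyltransferase gene for selecting transduced mammalian cells, and a cPPT/CTS element aids nuclear import of the viral DNA. The EF-1α promoter then constitutively expresses HNF4G, flanked by attB1 and attB2 recombination sites. A V5 epitope tag lies just after attB2, but the record does not confirm whether it is read in frame with the ORF. A WPRE enhances transcript stability and expression, and the ΔU3 3' LTR inactivates LTR-driven transcription after integration. An SV40 poly(A) signal sits outside the LTR. The short U6 promoter match is probably only a residual fragment. The construct is intended for stable HNF4G overexpression, for example in directed differentiation screens.
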