Addgene plasmid #144430: TFORF2954
Purpose: Lentiviral vector for overexpressing transcription factor ORFs with unique 24-bp barcodes. Barcodes facilitate identification of transcription factors in pooled screens.
Depositing lab: Feng Zhang. Depositing organization: Broad Institute. Publication: A transcription factor atlas of directed differentiation. Joung J, Ma S, Tay T, Geiger-Schuller KR, Kirchgatterer PC, Verdine VK, Guo B, Arias-Garcia MA, Allen WE, Singh A, Kuksenko O, Abudayyeh OO, Gootenberg JS, Fu Z, Macrae RK, Buenrostro JD, Regev A, Zhang F. Cell. 2023 Jan 5;186(1):209-229.e26. doi: 10.1016/j.cell.2022.11.026. PubMed 36608654.
Backbone
  Vector backbone: pLX_TRC317
  Backbone manufacturer: Broad Institute Genetic Perturbation Platform
  Backbone size w/o insert (bp): 8264
  Vector type: Mammalian Expression, Lentiviral
  Selectable markers: Puromycin
Growth in bacteria
  Bacterial resistance: Ampicillin, 100 μg/mL
  Growth temperature: 37°C
  Growth strain: NEB Stable
  Copy number: High Copy
Gene/Insert
  Gene/Insert name: HNF4G
  Species: H. sapiens (human)
  Insert size (bp): 1439
  Entrez Gene: HNF4G (a.k.a. NR2A2, NR2A3)
  Promoter: EF1a
  Cloning method: Gateway Cloning
  Sequencing primers: 5′ GGGTGGAGACTGAAGTTAGGCCAG; 3′ CACATAGCGTAAAAGGAGCAACATAG
Resource information
  A portion of this plasmid was derived from a plasmid made by: Broad Institute Genetic Perturbation Platform
Terms and licenses: Academic/Nonprofit Terms; Industry Terms: Not Available to Industry
Depositor comments: NM_001330561.1 Please test multiple small colonies in case of plasmid recombination. To make this collection available in a timely manner, a portion of this collection was not fully sequenced by Addgene. If an Addgene verified full plasmid sequence is not available, please contact us prior to placing an order to request the full sequence.
How to cite: TFORF2954 was a gift from Feng Zhang (Addgene plasmid # 144430 ; http://n2t.net/addgene:144430 ; RRID:Addgene_144430)
