>Addgene plasmid #144430 | TFORF2954 | depositor partial sequence | sequence record 285405 | Insert
ATCGATTGATCAACAAGTTTGTACAAAAAAGCAGGCTTCACCATGAATACCACAGACAACGGTGTCAACT
GTCTGTGTGCTATCTGTGGGGACAGAGCAACAGGAAAACACTATGGGGCATCCAGCTGTGATGGGTGCAA
GGGTTTCTTCAGACGCAGCATTCGTAAGAGTCACGTTTATTCTTGCAGGTTCAGTCGGCAATGTGTTGTT
GACAAGGACAAAAGGAATCAATGTAGATATTGTCGATTAAGAAAGTGTTTTAGAGCGGGAATGAAAAAAG
AAGCTGTACAAAATGAACGTGACAGAATAAGCACCAGAAGAAGCACATTTGATGGCAGCAACATCCCCTC
CATTAACACACTGGCACAAGCTGAAGTTCGGTCTCGCCAGATCTCAGTCTCAAGCCCTGGGTCAAGCACT
GACATAAACGTTAAGAAAATTGCAAGTATTGGTGATGTCTGTGAATCTATGAAACAGCAGCTCTTAGTCT
TGGTGGAATGGGCTAAATATATTCCTGCCTTCTGTGAATTACCATTGGATGATCAGGTGGCACTGTTGAG
AGCTCACGCAGGGGAGCACTTACTGCTTGGAGCTACAAAGAGATCCATGATGTATAAAGATATTTTGCTT
TTGGGAAACAACTATGTTATTCACCGCAACAGCTGTGAAGTTGAGATTAGCCGTGTGGCCAATCGTGTTC
TAGATGAGCTGGTTAGACCATTTCAAGAAATCCAGATTGATGACAATGAGTATGCTTGTTTAAAGGCAAT
TGTATTTTTTGATCCAGATGCAAAAGGGCTAAGCGATCCAGTAAAAATTAAGAACATGAGGTTCCAAGTG
CAGATCGGTTTGGAGGACTACATCAATGATCGGCAGTATGACTCCCGGGGGAGGTTTGGAGAGTTGCTTC
TGCTCCTGCCCACACTGCAGAGCATCACGTGGCAAATGATTGAGCAAATACAGTTTGTTAAACTTTTTGG
GATGGTTAAAATTGACAATCTACTTCAGGAAATGCTATTAGGTGGGGCTTCCAATGATGGCAGTCATCTC
CATCATCCAATGCATCCACATTTGTCTCAAGACCCATTAACTGGACAAACTATACTTTTAGGTCCCATGT
CAACACTGGTTCATGCAGACCAGATCTCAACTCCTGAAACCCCACTCCCTTCCCCACCACAAGGCTCTGG
GCAAGAACAGTACAAAATAGCTGCAAACCAAGCATCAGTCATTTCACACCAGCATCTCTCCAAACAAAAG
CAATTGTGAGACCCAGCTTTCTTGTACAAAGTGGTTGATATCGGTAAGCCTATCCCTAACCCTCTCCTCG
GTCTCGATTCTACGTAGTAATGAACTAGTCCGTAACTTGAAAGTATTTCGATTTCTTGGCTTTATATATC
TTGTGGAAAGGACGAAGGAAACTGAACGCAAATGATTCG
