>Addgene plasmid #144430 | TFORF2954 | depositor partial sequence | sequence record 285406 | Barcode
AGGAAACTGAACGCAAATGATTCG
